Addgene plasmid #148210: pAc5.1B-lambdaN-HA-DmeIF4A-dsRNAres_AA
Purpose: Insect Expression of DmeIF4A-dsRNAres
Depositing lab: Elisa Izaurralde. Depositing organization: Max Planck Institute for Developmental Biology.
Backbone
  Vector backbone: Unknown
  Vector type: Insect Expression
Growth in bacteria
  Bacterial resistance: Ampicillin, 100 μg/mL
  Growth temperature: 37°C
  Growth strain: DH5alpha
  Copy number: Low Copy
Gene/Insert
  Gene/Insert name: DmeIF4A-dsRNAres
  Species: D. melanogaster (fly)
  Entrez Gene: eIF-1A (a.k.a. Dmel_CG8053, CG8053, D-eIF1A, D-eIF4c, Dmel\CG8053, EP(3)0935, EP935, Group I, anon-EST:Liang-2.3, anon-EST:Posey4, clone 2.3, eIF-4c, eIF1A, group I)
  Cloning method: Unknown
Terms and licenses: Academic/Nonprofit Terms; Industry Terms: Not Available to Industry
Depositor comments: ORF extracted from NCBI: NM_164668.1. Plasmids from this collection were made available to the research community and donated after the lab closed. Please note that the sequence provided by the depositing laboratory may be theoretical/predicted or based on Sanger sequencing results. There may be discrepancies between sequencing results obtained by Addgene and the depositor sequence. If an Addgene verified sequence is not available, please contact before placing your order to request that our lab fully sequence the plasmid.
How to cite: pAc5.1B-lambdaN-HA-DmeIF4A-dsRNAres_AA was a gift from Elisa Izaurralde (Addgene plasmid # 148210 ; http://n2t.net/addgene:148210 ; RRID:Addgene_148210)
