[The description below was written by a language model from this plasmid's Addgene catalogue record and pLannotate feature annotations shown in this document.]
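Description:
pAc5.1B-lambdaN-HA-DmeIF4A-dsRNAres_AA is an insect expression plasmid of 6,685 nt for constitutive production of a tagged Drosophila melanogaster eIF4A in fly cells. The catalogue lists the backbone as unknown, although the name points to a pAc5.1B-type vector. This fits the annotated Drosophila actin 5C (Ac5) promoter, which drives the insert, and the SV40 polyadenylation signal downstream. In bacteria the plasmid is maintained through a ColE1/pUC-type origin and selected with ampicillin via the β-lactamase gene and its own promoter. The catalogue calls it low copy, whereas the origin annotation describes a high-copy type. Short fragments annotated as SV40 large T antigen and a tetracycline resistance gene appear to be non-functional backbone remnants.

The open reading frame begins with a short fragment of the bacteriophage lambda N protein, followed by an HA epitope (annotated as a partial 3xHA match) and then the eIF4A coding sequence. The lambda N peptide binds boxB RNA hairpins, so fusions of this kind are generally used in tethering assays that recruit a protein to a boxB-containing reporter mRNA, with HA allowing detection. The record itself states only insect expression as the purpose. A vector-encoded V5 tag lies downstream of the insert, but the record does not show whether it is translated in frame. The "dsRNAres" label indicates a version altered to resist dsRNA-mediated knockdown, as used for complementation after depletion of the endogenous protein, though the changes are not specified. The catalogue's Entrez link points to eIF-1A, which conflicts with the insert name and the eIF4A feature annotation. The meaning of the "_AA" suffix is not stated.
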