Features (pLannotate 1.2.2; 11 found; start..end, strand, type, name):
     56..2568    +  promoter       Ac5 promoter: Drosophila melanogaster actin 5C promoter
   2588..2653    +  CDS            N (fragment): REGN_LAMBD - Experimental evidence at protein level: Swiss-Prot protein existence level 1. Plays a role as a transcriptional antitermination factor that allows the virus to initiate its lytic phase. Activates expression of the delayed viral early genes by modifying host RNA polymerase (RNAP) into a form that is resistant to termination signals. This antitermination function requires the host NusA protein which serves to stabilize the interaction between antitermination protein N and host RNA polymerase. From Escherichia phage lambda (Bacteriophage lambda).
   2678..2704    +  CDS            3xHA (fragment): three tandem HA epitope tags
   2723..3931    +  CDS            eIF4A: IF4A_DROME - Also known as eIF-4a From Drosophila melanogaster (Fruit fly).
   3970..4011    +  CDS            V5 tag: epitope tag from simian virus 5
   4111..4245    -  polyA_signal   SV40 poly(A) signal: SV40 polyadenylation signal
   4268..4352    -  CDS            large T antigen (fragment): large T antigen from SV40 (simian virus 40)
   4353..4823    +  CDS            TcR (fragment): tetracycline efflux protein; tet; confers resistance to tetracycline
   4867..5455    -  rep_origin     ori: high-copy-number ColE1/pMB1/pBR322/pUC origin of replication
   5626..6486    -  CDS            AmpR: β-lactamase; bla; confers resistance to ampicillin, carbenicillin, and related antibiotics
   6487..6591    -  promoter       AmpR promoter: bla
>Addgene plasmid #148210 | pAc5.1B-lambdaN-HA-DmeIF4A-dsRNAres_AA | depositor full sequence | sequence record 290658 | Full Sequence
CTTCAAGGAATTAATTCTATATTCTAAAAACACAAATGATACTTCTAAAAAAAATCATGAATGGCATCAA
CTCTGAATCAAATCTTTGCAGATGCACCTACTTCTCATTTCCACTGTCACATCATTTTTCCAGATCTCGC
TGCCTGTTATGTGGCCCACAAACCAAGACACGTTTTATGGCCATTAAAGCTGGCTGATCGTCGCCAAACA
CCAAATACATATCAATATGTACATTCGAGAAAGAAGCGATCAAAGAAGCGTCTTCGGGCGAGTAGGAGAA
TGCGGAGGAGAAGGAGAACGAGCTGATCTAGTATCTCTCCACAATCCAATGCCAACTGACCAACTGGCCA
TATTCGGAGCAATTTGAAGCCAATTTCCATCGCCTGGCGATCGCTCCATTCTTGGCTATATGTTTTTCAC
CGTTCCCGGGGCCATTTTCAAAGACTCGTCGGTAAGATAAGATTGTGTCACTCGCTGTCTCTCTTCATTT
GTCGAAGAATGCTGAGGAATTTCGCGATGACGTCGGCGAGTATTTTGAAGAATGAGAATAATTTGTATTT
ATACGAAAATCAGTTAGTGGAATTTTCTACAAAAACATGTTATCTATAGATAATTTTGTTGCAAAATATG
TTGACTATGACAAAGATTGTATGTATATACCTTTAATGTATTCTCATTTTCTTATGTATTTATAATGGCA
ATGATGATACTGATGATATTTTAAGATGATGCCAGACCACAGGCTGATTTCTGCGTCTTTTGCCGAACGC
AGTGCATGTGCGGTTGTTGTTTTTTGGAATAGTTTCAATTTTCGGACTGTCCGCTTTGATTTCAGTTTCT
TGGCTTATTCAAAAAGCAAAGTAAAGCCAAAAAAGCGAGATGGCAATACCAAATGCGGCAAAACGGTAGT
GGAAGGAAAGGGGTGCGGGGCAGCGGAAGGAAGGGTGGGGCGGGGCGTGGCGGGGTCTGTGGCTGGGCGC
GACGTCACCGACGTTGGAGCCACTCCTTTGACCATGTGTGCGTGTGTGTATTATTCGTGTCTCGCCACTC
GCCGGTTGTTTTTTTCTTTTTATCTCGCTCTCTCTAGCGCCATCTCGTACGCATGCTCAACGCACCGCAT
GTTGCCGTGTCCTTTATGCGTCATTTTGGCTCGAAATAGGCAATTATTTAAACAAAGATTAGTCAACGAA
AACGCTAAAATAAATAAGTCTACAATATGGTTACTTATTGCCATGTGTGTGCAGCCAACGATAGCAACAA
AAGCAACAACACAGTGGCTTTCCCTCTTTCACTTTTTGTTTGCAAGCGCGTGCGAGCAAGACGGCACGAC
CGGCAAACGCAATTACGCTGACAAAGAGCAGACGAAGTTTTGGCCGAAAAACATCAAGGCGCCTGATACG
AATGCATTTGCAATAACAATTGCGATATTTAATATTGTTTATGAAGCTGTTTGACTTCAAAACACACAAA
AAAAAAAATAAAACAAATTATTTGAAAGAGAATTAGGAATCGGACAGCTTATCGTTACGGGCTAACAGCA
CACCGAGACGAAATAGCTTACCTGACGTCACAGCCTCTGGAAGAACTGCCGCCAAGCAGAGAGAGAGAGA
AAAAGAGGGAGAGCAGCTTAGACCGCATGTGCTTGTGTGTGAGGCGTCTCTCTCTTCGTCTCCTGTTTGC
GCAAACGCATAGACTGCACTGAGAAAATCGATTACCTATTTTTTATGAATGAATATTTGCACTATTACTA
TTCAAAACTATTAAGATAGCAATCACATTCAATAGCCAAATACTATACCACCTGAGCGATGCAACGAAAT
GATCAATTTGAGCAAAAATGCTGCATATTTAGGACGGCATCATTATAGAAATGCTTCTTGCTGTGTACTT
TTCTCTCGTCTGGCAGCTGTTTCGCCGTTATTGTTAAAACCGGCTTAAGTTAGGTGTGTTTTCTACGACT
AGTGATGCCCCTACTAGAAGATGTGTGTTGCACAAATGTCCCTGAATAACCAATTTGAAGTGCAGATAGC
AGTAAACGTAAGCTAATATGAATATTATTTAACTGTAATGTTTTAATATCGCTGGACATTACTAATAAAC
CCACTATAAACACATGTACATATGTATGTTTTGGCATACAATGAGTAGTTGGGGAAAAAATGTGTAAAAG
CACCGTGACCATCACAGCATAAAGATAACCAGCTGAAGTATCGAATATGAGTAACCCCCAAATTGAATCA
CATGCCGCAACTGATAGGACCCATGGAAGTACACTCTTCATGGCGATATACAAGACACACACAAGCACGA
ACACCCAGTTGCGGAGGAAATTCTCCGTAAATGAAAACCCAATCGGCGAACAATTCATACCCATATATGG
TAAAAGTTTTGAACGCGACTTGAGAGCGGAGAGCATTGCGGCTGATAAGGTTTTAGCGCTAAGCGGGCTT
TATAAAACGGGCTGCGGGACCAGTTTTCATATCACTACCGTTTGAGTTCTTGTGCTGTGTGGATACTCCT
CCCGACACAAAGCCGCTCCATCAGCCAGCAGTCGTCTAATCCAGAGACCCCGGATCGGGGTACCAACATG
GACGCACAAACACGACGACGTGAGCGTCGCGCTGAGAAACAAGCTCAATGGAAAGCTGCAAACGGTGGAT
CTCCTCCACATATGGCTTACCCATACGATGTTCCAGATTACGCTCCTCCAAGCTTGAATTCTATGGACGA
TCGCAACGAAATCCCGCAAGACGGACCGGCTTCCATGGAGCCGGAAGGAGTGATTGAAAGCACGTGGCAT
GAAGTCTATGATAATTTTGACGATATGAATCTGCGTGAAGAACTGTTGCGTGGAATTTATGGCTACGGCT
TTGAAAAACCCAGCGCTATTCAACAACGTGCTATTATCCCGTGCGTCCGCGGCCGTGACGTGATCGCTCA
AGCTCAAAGCGGCACCGGAAAAACCGCTACGTTTAGCATCGCCATTCTGCAACAGATTGATACCTCCATC
CGTGAATGTCAAGCCTTGATTTTGGCTCCGACCCGTGAACTGGCTACCCAAATTCAACGTGTCGTCATGG
CCCTGGGAGAATATATGAAAGTCCATAGCCATGCTTGTATCGGAGGAACCAATGTCCGTGAGGATGCTCG
TATTCTGGAGAGCGGCTGTCACGTCGTCGTCGGAACCCCGGGACGTGTGTATGATATGATTAATCGTAAA
GTCTTGCGTACGCAATATATTAAATTGTTTGTCTTGGACGAAGCTGACGAAATGCTGAGCCGTGGCTTTA
AAGACCAAATTCAAGACGTGTTTAAAATGTTGCCGCCCGACGTCCAAGTGATTTTGTTGAGCGCTACGAT
GCCCCCCGACGTCCTGGAGGTCTCCCGCTGTTTTATGCGCGACCCGGTCAGCATCCTGGTTAAGAAGGAG
GAACTGACCCTTGAGGGTATCAAGCAGTTTTACGTCAACGTGAAGCAGGAGAACTGGAAACTGGGCACCC
TTTGCGATCTGTACGATACGCTGTCCATCACCCAGTCGGTAATCTTCTGCAACACCCGTCGCAAGGTGGA
CCAACTGACCCAGGAGATGTCTATCCACAACTTCACCGTCTCGGCCATGCACGGCGACATGGAGCAGCGT
GATCGCGAGGTCATCATGAAACAATTCCGTTCGGGCTCGTCTCGTGTTCTGATTACCACTGATTTACTGG
CGCGCGGTATTGATGTGCAGCAGGTGTCGTTGGTCATCAACTATGATCTGCCCTCGAACCGCGAGAACTA
CATTCATAGAATTGGTCGCGGTGGTCGTTTCGGTCGCAAGGGTGTTGCGATCAACTTTATTACAGATGAT
GATCGACGAATCCTTAAGGATATTGAACAGTTCTACCACACAACAATTGAGGAAATGCCTGCTAATATTG
CCGATTTGATTTAAGCGGCCGCTCGAGTCTAGAGGGCCCGCGGTTCGAAGGTAAGCCTATCCCTAACCCT
CTCCTCGGTCTCGATTCTACGCGTACCGGTCATCATCACCATCACCATTGAGTTTAAACCCGCTGATCAG
CCTCGACTGTGCCTTCTAAGGCCTGAGCTCGCTGATCAGCCTCGATCGAGGATCCAGACATGATAAGATA
CATTGATGAGTTTGGACAAACCACAACTAGAATGCAGTGAAAAAAATGCTTTATTTGTGAAATTTGTGAT
GCTATTGCTTTATTTGTAACCATTATAAGCTGCAATAAACAAGTTAACAACAACAATTGCATTCATTTTA
TGTTTCAGGTTCAGGGGGAGGTGTGGGAGGTTTTTTAAAGCAAGTAAAACCTCTACAAATGTGGTATGGC
TGATTATGATCAGTCGACCGATGCCCTTGAGAGCCTTCAACCCAGTCAGCTCCTTCCGGTGGGCGCGGGG
CATGACTATCGTCGCCGCACTTATGACTGTCTTCTTTATCATGCAACTCGTAGGACAGGTGCCGGCAGCG
CTCTGGGTCATTTTCGGCGAGGACCGCTTTCGCTGGAGCGCGACGATGATCGGCCTGTCGCTTGCGGTAT
TCGGAATCTTGCACGCCCTCGCTCAAGCCTTCGTCACTGGTCCCGCCACCAAACGTTTCGGCGAGAAGCA
GGCCATTATCGCCGGCATGGCGGCCGACGCGCTGGGCTACGTCTTGCTGGCGTTCGCGACGCGAGGCTGG
ATGGCCTTCCCCATTATGATTCTTCTCGCTTCCGGCGGCATCGGGATGCCCGCGTTGCAGGCCATGCTGT
CCAGGCAGGTAGATGACGACCATCAGGGACAGCTTCAAGGATCGCTCGCGGCTCTTACCAGCCAGCAAAA
GGCCAGGAACCGTAAAAAGGCCGCGTTGCTGGCGTTTTTCCATAGGCTCCGCCCCCCTGACGAGCATCAC
AAAAATCGACGCTCAAGTCAGAGGTGGCGAAACCCGACAGGACTATAAAGATACCAGGCGTTTCCCCCTG
GAAGCTCCCTCGTGCGCTCTCCTGTTCCGACCCTGCCGCTTACCGGATACCTGTCCGCCTTTCTCCCTTC
GGGAAGCGTGGCGCTTTCTCAATGCTCACGCTGTAGGTATCTCAGTTCGGTGTAGGTCGTTCGCTCCAAG
CTGGGCTGTGTGCACGAACCCCCCGTTCAGCCCGACCGCTGCGCCTTATCCGGTAACTATCGTCTTGAGT
CCAACCCGGTAAGACACGACTTATCGCCACTGGCAGCAGCCACTGGTAACAGGATTAGCAGAGCGAGGTA
TGTAGGCGGTGCTACAGAGTTCTTGAAGTGGTGGCCTAACTACGGCTACACTAGAAGGACAGTATTTGGT
ATCTGCGCTCTGCTGAAGCCAGTTACCTTCGGAAAAAGAGTTGGTAGCTCTTGATCCGGCAAACAAACCA
CCGCTGGTAGCGGTGGTTTTTTTGTTTGCAAGCAGCAGATTACGCGCAGAAAAAAAGGATCTCAAGAAGA
TCCTTTGATCTTTTCTACGGGGTCTGACGCTCAGTGGAACGAAAACTCACGTTAAGGGATTTTGGTCATG
AGATTATCAAAAAGGATCTTCACCTAGATCCTTTTAAATTAAAAATGAAGTTTTAAATCAATCTAAAGTA
TATATGAGTAAACTTGGTCTGACAGTTACCAATGCTTAATCAGTGAGGCACCTATCTCAGCGATCTGTCT
ATTTCGTTCATCCATAGTTGCCTGACTCCCCGTCGTGTAGATAACTACGATACGGGAGGGCTTACCATCT
GGCCCCAGTGCTGCAATGATACCGCGAGACCCACGCTCACCGGCTCCAGATTTATCAGCAATAAACCAGC
CAGCCGGAAGGGCCGAGCGCAGAAGTGGTCCTGCAACTTTATCCGCCTCCATCCAGTCTATTAATTGTTG
CCGGGAAGCTAGAGTAAGTAGTTCGCCAGTTAATAGTTTGCGCAACGTTGTTGCCATTGCTGCAGGCATC
GTGGTGTCACGCTCGTCGTTTGGTATGGCTTCATTCAGCTCCGGTTCCCAACGATCAAGGCGAGTTACAT
GATCCCCCATGTTGTGCAAAAAAGCGGTTAGCTCCTTCGGTCCTCCGATCGTTGTCAGAAGTAAGTTGGC
CGCAGTGTTATCACTCATGGTTATGGCAGCACTGCATAATTCTCTTACTGTCATGCCATCCGTAAGATGC
TTTTCTGTGACTGGTGAGTACTCAACCAAGTCATTCTGAGAATAGTGTATGCGGCGACCGAGTTGCTCTT
GCCCGGCGTCAACACGGGATAATACCGCGCCACATAGCAGAACTTTAAAAGTGCTCATCATTGGAAAACG
TTCTTCGGGGCGAAAACTCTCAAGGATCTTACCGCTGTTGAGATCCAGTTCGATGTAACCCACTCGTGCA
CCCAACTGATCTTCAGCATCTTTTACTTTCACCAGCGTTTCTGGGTGAGCAAAAACAGGAAGGCAAAATG
CCGCAAAAAAGGGAATAAGGGCGACACGGAAATGTTGAATACTCATACTCTTCCTTTTTCAATATTATTG
AAGCATTTATCAGGGTTATTGTCTCATGAGCGGATACATATTTGAATGTATTTAGAAAAATAAACAAATA
GGGGTTCCGCGCACATTTCCCCGAAAAGTGCCACCTGACGTCTAAGAAACCATTATTATCATGACATTAA
CCTATAAAAATAGGCGTATCACGAGGCCCTTTCGT
